>Addgene plasmid #27086 | pZW6 (CK2alpha) | addgene full sequence | sequence record 222938 | Addgene NGS Result
GACATTGATTATTGACTAGTTATTAATAGTAATCAATTACGGGGTCATTAGTTCATAGCCCATATATGGA
GTTCCGCGTTACATAACTTACGGTAAATGGCCCGCCTGGCTGACCGCCCAACGACCCCCGCCCATTGACG
TCAATAATGACGTATGTTCCCATAGTAACGCCAATAGGGACTTTCCATTGACGTCAATGGGTGGAGTATT
TACGGTAAACTGCCCACTTGGCAGTACATCAAGTGTATCATATGCCAAGTACGCCCCCTATTGACGTCAA
TGACGGTAAATGGCCCGCCTGGCATTATGCCCAGTACATGACCTTATGGGACTTTCCTACTTGGCAGTAC
ATCTACGTATTAGTCATCGCTATTACCATGGTGATGCGGTTTTGGCAGTACATCAATGGGCGTGGATAGC
GGTTTGACTCACGGGGATTTCCAAGTCTCCACCCCATTGACGTCAATGGGAGTTTGTTTTGGCACCAAAA
TCAACGGGACTTTCCAAAATGTCGTAACAACTCCGCCCCATTGACGCAAATGGGCGGTAGGCGTGTACGG
TGGGAGGTCTATATAAGCAGAGCTCTCTGGCTAACTAGAGAACCCACTGCTTACTGGCTTATCGAAATTA
ATACGACTCACTATAGGGAGACCCAAGCTTGGTACCGAGCTCCACCGCGGTGGCGGCCGCTCTAGAACTA
GTGGATCCTCTGAAACAAGGTCTTACCCCCAGCTGCTTCTGAACACAGTGACTGCCAGATCTCCAAACAT
CAAGTCCAGCTTTGTCCGCCAACCTGTCTGACATGTCGGGACCCGTGCCAAGCAGGGCCAGAGTTTACAC
AGATGTTAATACACACAGACCTCGAGAATACTGGGATTACGAGTCACATGTGGTGGAATGGGGAAATCAA
GATGACTACCAGCTGGTTCGAAAATTAGGCCGAGGTAAATACAGTGAAGTATTTGAAGCCATCAACATCA
CAAATAATGAAAAAGTTGTTGTTAAAATTCTCAAGCCAGTAAAAAAGAAGAAAATTAAGCGTGAAATAAA
GATTTTGGAGAATTTGAGAGGAGGTCCCAACATCATCACACTGGCAGACATTGTAAAAGACCCTGTGTCA
CGAACCCCCGCCTTGGTTTTTGAACACGTAAACAACACAGACTTCAAGCAATTGTACCAGACGTTAACAG
ACTATGATATTCGATTTTACATGTATGAGATTCTGAAGGCCCTGGATTATTGTCACAGCATGGGAATTAT
GCACAGAGATGTCAAGCCCCATAATGTCATGATTGATCATGAGCACAGAAAGCTACGACTAATAGACTGG
GGTTTGGCTGAGTTTTATCATCCTGGCCAAGAATATAATGTCCGAGTTGCTTCCCGATACTTCAAAGGTC
CTGAGCTACTTGTAGACTATCAGATGTACGATTATAGTTTGGATATGTGGAGTTTGGGTTGTATGCTGGC
AAGTATGATCTTTCGGAAGGAGCCATTTTTCCATGGACATGACAATTATGATCAGTTGGTGAGGATAGCC
AAGGTTCTGGGGACAGAAGATTTATATGACTATATTGACAAATACAACATTGAATTAGATCCACGTTTCA
ATGATATCTTGGGCAGACACTCTCGAAAGCGATGGGAACGCTTTGTCCACAGTGAAAATCAGCACCTTGT
CAGCCCTGAGGCCTTGGATTTCCTGGACAAACTGCTGCGATATGACCACCAGTCACGGCTTACTGCAAGA
GAGGCAATGGAGCACCCCTATTTCTACACTGTTGTGAAGGACCAGGCTCGAATGGGTTCATCTAGCATGC
CAGGGGGCAGTACGCCCGTCAGCAGCGCCAATATGATGTCAGGGATTTCTTCAGTGCCAACCCCTTCACC
CCTTGGACCTCTGGCAGGCTCACCAGTGATTGCTGCTGCCAACCCCCTTGGGATGCCTGTTCCAGCTGCC
GCTGGCGCTCAGCAGTACCCATACGATGTTCCTGACTATGCGGGCTATCCCTATGACGTCCCGGACTATG
CAGGATCCTATCCATATGACGTTCCAGATTACGCTTAAAAGCCGAATTCTGCAGATATCCATCACACTGG
CGGCCGCTCGAGCATGCATCTAGAGGGCCCTATTCTATAGTGTCACCTAAATGCTAGAGCTCGCTGATCA
GCCTCGACTGTGCCTTCTAGTTGCCAGCCATCTGTTGTTTGCCCCTCCCCCGTGCCTTCCTTGACCCTGG
AAGGTGCCACTCCCACTGTCCTTTCCTAATAAAATGAGGAAATTGCATCGCATTGTCTGAGTAGGTGTCA
TTCTATTCTGGGGGGTGGGGTGGGGCAGGACAGCAAGGGGGAGGATTGGGAAGACAATAGCAGGCATGCT
GGGGATGCGGTGGGCTCTATGGCTTCTGAGGCGGAAAGAACCAGCTGGGGCTCGAGGGGGGATCCCC
[124 nt withheld, positions 2448-2571]
C
[91 nt withheld, positions 2573-2663]
A
[49 nt withheld, positions 2665-2713]
CCTTTGACGTTGGAGTCCACGTTCTTT
[37 nt withheld, positions 2741-2777]
ACCCTATCTCGGTCTATTCTTTTGATTTATAAGGGATTTTGCCGATTTCGGCCTATTGGTTAAAAAATGA
GCTGATTTAACAAAAATTTAACGCGAATTTTAACAAAATATTAACGCTTACAATTTAAATATTTGCTTAT
ACAATCT
[37 nt withheld, positions 2925-2961]
GGGTACCGAGCTCGAATTCTGTGGAATGTGTGTCAGTTAGGGTGTGGAAAGTCCCCAGGCTCCCCAGCAG
GCAGAAGTATGCAAAGCATGCATCTCAATTAGTCAGCAACCAGGTGTGGAAAGTCCCCAGGCTCCCCAGC
AGGCAGAAGTATGCAAAGCATGCATCTCAATTAGTCAGCAACCATAGTCCCGCCCCTAACTCCGCCCATC
CCGCCCCTAACTCCGCCCAGTTCCGCCCATTCTCCGCCCCATGGCTGACTAATTTTTTTTATTTATGCAG
AGGCCGAGGCCGCCTCGGCCTCTGAGCTATTCCAGAAGTAGTGAGGAGGCTTTTTTGGAGGCCTAGGCTT
TTGCAAAAAGCTCCCGGGAGCTTGGATATCCATTTTCGGATCTGATCAAGAGACAGGATGAGGATCGTTT
CGCATGATTGAACAAGATGGATTGCACGCAGGTTCTCCGGCCGCTTGGGTGGAGAGGCTATTCGGCTATG
ACTGGGCACAACAGACAATCGGCTGCTCTGATGCCGCCGTGTTCCGGCTGTCAGCGCAGGGGCGCCCGGT
TCTTTTTGTCAAGACCGACCTGTCCGGTGCCCTGAATGAACTGCAGGACGAGGCAGCGCGGCTATCGTGG
CTGGCCACGACGGGCGTTCCTTGCGCAGCTGTGCTCGACGTTGTCACTGAAGCGGGAAGGGACTGGCTGC
TATTGGGCGAAGTGCCGGGGCAGGATCTCCTGTCATCTCACCTTGCTCCTGCCGAGAAAGTATCCATCAT
GGCTGATGCAATGCGGCGGCTGCATACGCTTGATCCGGCTACCTGCCCATTCGACCACCAAGCGAAACAT
CGCATCGAGCGAGCACGTACTCGGATGGAAGCCGGTCTTGTCGATCAGGATGATCTGGACGAAGAGCATC
AGGGGCTCGCGCCAGCCGAACTGTTCGCCAGGCTCAAGGCGCGCATGCCCGACGGCGAGGATCTCGTCGT
GACCCATGGCGATGCCTGCTTGCCGAATATCATGGTGGAAAATGGCCGCTTTTCTGGATTCATCGACTGT
GGCCGGCTGGGTGTGGCGGACCGCTATCAGGACATAGCGTTGGCTACCCGTGATATTGCTGAAGAGCTTG
GCGGCGAATGGGCTGACCGCTTCCTCGTGCTTTACGGTATCGCCGCTCCCGATTCGCAGCGCATCGCCTT
CTATCGCCTTCTTGACGAGTTCTTCTGAGCGGGACTCTGGGGTTCGAAATGACCGACCAAGCGACGCCCA
ACCTGCCATCACGAGATTTCGATTCCACCGCCGCCTTCTATGAAAGGTTGGGCTTCGGAATCGTTTTCCG
GGACGCCGGCTGGATGATCCTCCAGCGCGGGGATCTCATGCTGGAGTTCTTCGCCCACCCCAACTTGTTT
ATTGCAGCTTATAATGGTTACAAATAAAGCAATAGCATCACAAATTTCACAAATAAAGCATTTTTTTCAC
TGCATTCTAGTTGTGGTTTGTCCAAACTCATCAATGTATCTTATCATGTCTGGATCCGTCGACCTCGAGA
GCTTGGCGTAATCATGGTCATAGCTGTTTCCTGTGTGAAATTGTTATCCGCTCACAATTCCACACAACAT
ACGAGCCGGAAGCATAAAGTGTAAAGCCTGGGGTGCCTAATGAGTGAGCTAACTCACATTAATTGCGTTG
CGCTCACTGCCCGCTTTCCAGTCGGGAAACCTGTCGTGCCAGCTGCATTAATGAATCGGCCAACGCGCGG
GGAGAGGCGGTTTGCGTATTGGGCGCTCTTCCGCTTCCTCGCTCACTGACTCGCTGCGCTCGGTCGTTCG
GCTGCGGCGAGCGGTATCAGCTCACTCAAAGGCGGTAATACGGTTATCCACAGAATCAGGGGATAACGCA
GGAAAGAACATGTGAGCAAAAGGCCAGCAAAAGGCCAGGAACCGTAAAAAGGCCGCGTTGCTGGCGTTTT
TCCATAGGCTCCGCCCCCCTGACGAGCATCACAAAAATCGACGCTCAAGTCAGAGGTGGCGAAACCCGAC
AGGACTATAAAGATACCAGGCGTTTCCCCCTGGAAGCTCCCTCGTGCGCTCTCCTGTTCCGACCCTGCCG
CTTACCGGATACCTGTCCGCCTTTCTCCCTTCGGGAAGCGTGGCGCTTTCTCATAGCTCACGCTGTAGGT
ATCTCAGTTCGGTGTAGGTCGTTCGCTCCAAGCTGGGCTGTGTGCACGAACCCCCCGTTCAGCCCGACCG
CTGCGCCTTATCCGGTAACTATCGTCTTGAGTCCAACCCGGTAAGACACGACTTATCGCCACTGGCAGCA
GCCACTGGTAACAGGATTAGCAGAGCGAGGTATGTAGGCGGTGCTACAGAGTTCTTGAAGTGGTGGCCTA
ACTACGGCTACACTAGAAGAACAGTATTTGGTATCTGCGCTCTGCTGAAGCCAGTTACCTTCGGAAAAAG
AGTTGGTAGCTCTTGATCCGGCAAACAAACCACCGCTGGTAGCGGTGGTTTTTTTGTTTGCAAGCAGCAG
ATTACGCGCAGAAAAAAAGGATCTCAAGAAGATCCTTTGATCTTTTCTACGGGGTCTGACGCTCAGTGGA
ACGAAAACTCACGTTAAGGGATTTTGGTCATGAGATTATCAAAAAGGATCTTCACCTAGATCCTTTTAAA
TTAAAAATGAAGTTTTAAATCAATCTAAAGTATATATGAGTAAACTTGGTCTGACAGTTACCAATGCTTA
ATCAGTGAGGCACCTATCTCAGCGATCTGTCTATTTCGTTCATCCATAGTTGCCTGACTCCCCGTCGTGT
AGATAACTACGATACGGGAGGGCTTACCATCTGGCCCCAGTGCTGCAATGATACCGCGAGACCCACGCTC
ACCGGCTCCAGATTTATCAGCAATAAACCAGCCAGCCGGAAGGGCCGAGCGCAGAAGTGGTCCTGCAACT
TTATCCGCCTCCATCCAGTCTATTAATTGTTGCCGGGAAGCTAGAGTAAGTAGTTCGCCAGTTAATAGTT
TGCGCAACGTTGTTGCCATTGCTACAGGCATCGTGGTGTCACGCTCGTCGTTTGGTATGGCTTCATTCAG
CTCCGGTTCCCAACGATCAAGGCGAGTTACATGATCCCCCATGTTGTGCAAAAAAGCGGTTAGCTCCTTC
GGTCCTCCGATCGTTGTCAGAAGTAAGTTGGCCGCAGTGTTATCACTCATGGTTATGGCAGCACTGCATA
ATTCTCTTACTGTCATGCCATCCGTAAGATGCTTTTCTGTGACTGGTGAGTACTCAACCAAGTCATTCTG
AGAATAGTGTATGCGGCGACCGAGTTGCTCTTGCCCGGCGTCAATACGGGATAATACCGCGCCACATAGC
AGAACTTTAAAAGTGCTCATCATTGGAAAACGTTCTTCGGGGCGAAAACTCTCAAGGATCTTACCGCTGT
TGAGATCCAGTTCGATGTAACCCACTCGTGCACCCAACTGATCTTCAGCATCTTTTACTTTCACCAGCGT
TTCTGGGTGAGCAAAAACAGGAAGGCAAAATGCCGCAAAAAAGGGAATAAGGGCGACACGGAAATGTTGA
ATACTCATACTCTTCCTTTTTCAATATTATTGAAGCATTTATCAGGGTTATTGTCTCATGAGCGGATACA
TATTTGAATGTATTTAGAAAAATAAACAAATAGGGGTTCCGCGCACATTTCCCCGAAAAGTGCCACCTGA
CGTCGACGGATCGGGAGATCTCCCGATCCCCTATGGTGCACTCTCAGTACAATCTGCTCTGATGCCGCAT
AGTTAAGCCAGTATCTGCTCCCTGCTTGTGTGTTGGAGGTCGCTGAGTAGTGCGCGAGCAAAATTTAAGC
TACAACAAGGCAAGGCTTGACCGACAATTGCATGAAGAATCTGCTTAGGGTTAGGCGTTTTGCGCTGCTT
CGCGATGTACGGGCCAGATATACGCGTT
Features (pLannotate 1.2.2; 24 found; start..end, strand, type, name):
      1..380     +  enhancer       CMV enhancer: human cytomegalovirus immediate early enhancer
    381..584     +  promoter       CMV promoter: human cytomegalovirus (CMV) immediate early promoter
    580..613     +  LTR            5' LTR (truncated) (fragment): truncated 5' long terminal repeat (LTR) from HIV-1
    629..647     +  promoter       T7 promoter: promoter for bacteriophage T7 RNA polymerase
    667..708     +  misc_feature   MCS (fragment): pBluescript multiple cloning site
    803..1975    +  CDS            CSNK2A1: CSK21_BOVIN - Also known as CK2A1. Experimental evidence at protein level: Swiss-Prot protein existence level 1. Catalytic subunit of a constitutively active serine/threonine-protein kinase complex that phosphorylates a large number of substrates containing acidic residues C-terminal to the phosphorylated serine or threonine. Regulates numerous cellular processes, such as cell cycle progression, apoptosis and transcription, as well as viral infection. May act as a regulatory node which integrates and coordinates numerous signals leading to an appropriate cellular response. During mitosis, func
   1976..2065    +  CDS            3xHA: three tandem HA epitope tags
   2134..2152    -  promoter       SP6 promoter: promoter for bacteriophage SP6 RNA polymerase
   2178..2402    +  polyA_signal   bGH poly(A) signal: bovine growth hormone polyadenylation signal
   2406..2427    +  promoter       SV40 promoter (fragment): SV40 enhancer and early promoter
   2448..2876    +  rep_origin     f1 ori (sequence partly withheld): f1 bacteriophage origin of replication; arrow indicates direction of (+) strand synthesis
   2962..2980    -  misc_feature   MCS (fragment): pUC18/19 multiple cloning site
   2989..3318    +  promoter       SV40 promoter: SV40 enhancer and early promoter
   3385..4176    +  CDS            neo: KKA2_KLEPN - Also known as kan, nptII. Experimental evidence at protein level: Swiss-Prot protein existence level 1. Resistance to kanamycin, neomycin, paromomycin, ribostamycin, butirosin and gentamicin B. From Klebsiella pneumoniae.
   4200..4358    +  CDS            ble (fragment): BLE_KLEPN - Experimental evidence at protein level: Swiss-Prot protein existence level 1. Binding protein with a strong affinity to the bleomycin family of antibiotics. Binds to CL990; an antimitotic-antibiotic compound. From Klebsiella pneumoniae.
   4353..4487    +  polyA_signal   SV40 poly(A) signal: SV40 polyadenylation signal
   4542..4558    -  protein_bind   lac operator: The lac repressor binds to the lac operator to inhibit transcription in E. coli. This inhibition can be relieved by adding lactose or isopropyl-β-D-thiogalactopyranoside (IPTG). lac repressor encoded by lacI
   4566..4596    -  promoter       lac promoter: promoter for the E. coli lac operon
   4611..4632    -  protein_bind   CAP binding site: CAP binding activates transcription in the presence of cAMP. E. coli catabolite activator protein
   4645..4737    -  CDS            lacI (fragment): lac repressor; lacI; The lac repressor binds to the lac operator to inhibit transcription in E. coli. This inhibition can be relieved by adding lactose or isopropyl-β-D-thiogalactopyranoside (IPTG).
   4920..5508    -  rep_origin     ori: high-copy-number ColE1/pMB1/pBR322/pUC origin of replication
   5679..6539    -  CDS            AmpR: β-lactamase; bla; confers resistance to ampicillin, carbenicillin, and related antibiotics
   6540..6644    -  promoter       AmpR promoter: bla
   6703..6755    -  misc_feature   bom (fragment): basis of mobility region from pBR322
