[The description below was written by a language model from this plasmid's Addgene catalogue record and pLannotate feature annotations shown in this document.]
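Description:
pZW6 (CK2alpha) is a mammalian expression plasmid built on the pRC/CMV backbone that drives expression of human CK2α (CSNK2A1), the catalytic subunit of the constitutively active serine/threonine kinase CK2. The coding sequence was cloned between HindIII and ApaI sites, both retained, and sits downstream of the human cytomegalovirus immediate-early enhancer and promoter, with the bovine growth hormone polyadenylation signal terminating the transcript. The catalogue lists a C-terminal HA tag. The annotated sequence shows this as three tandem HA epitopes fused directly to the end of the kinase open reading frame, which allows the exogenous protein to be detected or immunoprecipitated separately from endogenous CK2α. The automated annotation matched the insert to the bovine orthologue, reflecting the high conservation of this protein; the record itself gives the species as human. T7 and SP6 phage promoters flank the insert in opposing orientations and could support in vitro transcription.

In bacteria, the plasmid replicates from a high-copy ColE1/pUC-type origin and is selected through the β-lactamase gene conferring ampicillin resistance. An f1 origin is also present for single-stranded DNA production. For mammalian cells, a neomycin phosphotransferase gene under the SV40 enhancer/early promoter, followed by the SV40 polyadenylation signal, permits G418 selection of stable transfectants. Short hits such as the HIV-1 LTR, ble, lacI and bom fragments appear to be backbone remnants rather than functional elements. The associated publication concerns strategies to identify CK2 substrates and manipulate CK2 activity in mammalian cells, consistent with use of this construct for transient or stable overexpression of epitope-tagged CK2α.
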