Addgene plasmid #27086: pZW6 (CK2alpha)
Depositing lab: David Litchfield. Publication: Protein kinase CK2 is a constitutively active enzyme that promotes cell survival: strategies to identify CK2 substrates and manipulate its activity in mammalian cells. Turowec JP, Duncan JS, French AC, Gyenis L, St Denis NA, Vilk G, Litchfield DW.. Methods Enzymol. 2010;484:471-93. 10.1016/B978-0-12-381298-8.00023-X PubMed 21036246.
Backbone
  Vector backbone: pRC/CMV
  Backbone manufacturer: Invitrogen
  Backbone size w/o insert (bp): 5542
  Vector type: Mammalian Expression
Growth in bacteria
  Bacterial resistance: Ampicillin, 100 μg/mL
  Growth temperature: 37°C
  Growth strain: DH5alpha
  Copy number: High Copy
Gene/Insert
  Gene/Insert name: CK2alpha (alt names: CK2α; Casein Kinase II alpha)
  Species: H. sapiens (human)
  Entrez Gene: CSNK2A1 (a.k.a. CK2A1, CKII, Cka1, Cka2, OCNDS)
  Promoter: CMV
  Tag / fusion protein: HA (C terminal on insert)
  Cloning method: Restriction Enzyme; 5′ cloning site HindIII (not destroyed); 3′ cloning site ApaI (not destroyed)
  Sequencing primers: 5′ CMV-F; 3′ BGH-rev
Terms and licenses: Academic/Nonprofit Terms; Industry Terms: Not Available to Industry
How to cite: pZW6 (CK2alpha) was a gift from David Litchfield (Addgene plasmid # 27086 ; http://n2t.net/addgene:27086 ; RRID:Addgene_27086)
