>Addgene plasmid #27086 | pZW6 (CK2alpha) | depositor partial sequence | sequence record 38096 | CK2alpha-HA
GTCTATATAAGCAGAGCTCTCTGGCTAACTAGAGAACCCACTGCTTAACTGGCTTATCGAAATTAATACG
ACTCACTATAGGGAGACCCAAGCTTGGTACCGAGCTCCACCGCGGTGGCGGCCGCTCTAGAACTACTGGA
TCCAGGTCTGAAACAAGGTCTTACCCCCAGCTGCTTCTGAACACAGTGACTGCCAGATCTCCAAACATCA
AGTCCAGCTTTGTCCGCCAACCTGTCTGACATGTCGGGACCCGTGCCAAGCAGGGCCAGAGTTTACACAG
ATGTTAATACACACAGACCTCGAGAATACTGGGATTACGAGTCACATGTGGTGGAATGGGGAAATCAAGA
TGACTACCAGCTGGTTCGAAAATTAGGCCGAGGTAAATACAGTGAAGTATTTGAAGCCATCAACATCACA
AATAATGAAAAAGTTGTTGTTAAAATTCTCAAGCCAGTAAAAAAGAAGAAAATTAAGCGTGAAATAAAGA
TTTTGGAGAATTTGAGAGGAGGTCCCAACATCATCACACTGGCAGACATTGTAAAAGACCCTGTGTCACG
AACCCCCGCCTTGGTTTTTGAACACGTAAACAACACAGACTTCAAGCAATTGTACCAGACGTTAACAGAC
TATGATATTCGATTTTACATGTATGAGATTCTGAAGGCCCTGGATTATTGTCACAGCATGGGAATTATGC
ACAGAGATGTCAAGCCCCATAATGTCATGATTGATCATGAGCACAGAAAGCTACGACTAATAGACTGGGG
TTTGGCTGAGTTTTATCATCCTGGCCAAGAATATAATGTCCGAGTTGCTTCCCGATACTTCAAAGGTCCT
GAGCTACTTGTAGACTATCAGATGTACGATTATAGTTTGGATATGTGGAGTTTGGGTTGTATGCTGGCAA
GTATGATCTTTCGGAAGGAGCCATTTTTCCATGGACATGACAATTATGATCAGTTGGTGAGGATAGCCAA
GGTTCTGGGGACAGAAGATTTATATGACTATATTGACAAATACAACATTGAATTAGATCCACGTTTCAAT
GATATCTTGGGCAGACACTCTCGAAAGCGATGGGAACGCTTTGTCCACAGTGAAAATCAGCACCTTGTCA
GCCCTGAGGCCTTGGATTTCCTGGACAAACTGCTGCGATATGACCACCAGTCACGGCTTACTGCAAGAGA
GGCAATGGAGCACCCCTATTTCTACACTGTTGTGAAGGACCAGGCTCGAATGGGTTCATCTAGCATGCCA
GGGGGCAGTACGCCCGTCAGCAGCGCCAATATGATGTCAGGGATTTCTTCAGTGCCAACCCCTTCACCCC
TTGGACCTCTGGCAGGCTCACCAGTGATTGCTGCTGCCAACCCCCTTGGGATGCCTGTTCCAGCTGCCGC
TGGCGCTCAGCAGTACCCATACGATGTTCCTGACTATGCGGGCTATCCCTATGACGTCCCGGACTATGCA
GGATCCTATCCATATGACGTTCCAGATTACGCTTAAAAGCCGAATTCTGCAGATATCCATCACACTGGCG
GCCGCTCGAGCATGCATCTAGAGGGCCCTATTCTATAGTGTCACCTAAATGCTAGAGCTCGCTGATCAGC
CTCGACTGTGCCTTCTAGTTGCCAGCCATCTGTTGTTTGCCCCTCCCCCGTGCCTTCCTTGACCCTGGAA
GGTGCCACTCCCACTGTCCTTTCCTAATAAAATGAGGAAATTGCATCGCATTGTCTGAGTAGGTGTCATT
