>Addgene plasmid #27086 | pZW6 (CK2alpha) | addgene partial sequence | sequence record 38467 | BGH-rev
CTATAGAATAGGGCCCTCTAGATGCATGCTCGAGCGGCCGCCAGTGTGATGGATATCTGCAGAATTCGGC
TTTTAAGCGTAATCTGGAACGTCATATGGATAGGATCCTGCATAGTCCGGGACGTCATAGGGATAGCCCG
CATAGTCAGGAACATCGTATGGGTACTGCTGAGCGCCAGCGGCAGCTGGAACAGGCATCCCAAGGGGGTT
GGCAGCAGCAATCACTGGTGAGCCTGCCAGAGGTCCAAGGGGTGAAGGGGTTGGCACTGAAGAAATCCCT
GACATCATATTGGCGCTGCTGACGGGCGTACTGCCCCCTGGCATGCTAGATGAACCCATTCGAGCCTGGT
CCTTCACAACAGTGTAGAAATAGGGGTGCTCCATTGCCTCTCTTGCAGTAAGCCGTGACTGGTGGTCATA
TCGCAGCAGTTTGTCCAGGAAATCCAAGGCCTCAGGGCTGACAAGGTGCTGATTTTCACTGTGGACAAAG
CGTTCCCATCGCTTTCGAGAGTGTCTGCCCAAGATATCATTGAAACGTGGATCTAATTCAATGTTGTATT
TGTCAATATAGTCATATAAATCTTCTGTCCCCAGAACCTTGGCTATCCTCACCAACTGATCATAATTGTC
ATGTCCATGGAAAAATGGCTCCTTCCGAAAGATCATACTTGCCAGCATACAACCCAAACTCCACATATCC
AAACTATAATCGTACATCTGATAGTCTACAAGTAGCTCAGGACCTTTGAAGTATCGGGAAGCAACTCGGA
CATTATATTCTTGGCCAGGATGATAAAACTCAGCCAAACCCCAGTCTATTAGTCGTAGCTTTCTGTGCTC
ATGATCAATCATGACATTATGGGGCTTGACATCTCT
